>Addgene plasmid #29787 | LacD_L275S_pET21a | addgene partial sequence | sequence record 35185 | 29787 with T7-term
GCTCTTCGGGCTTGTTAGCAGCCGGATCTCAGTGGTGGTGGTGGTGGTGCTCGAGTTTTCTTTGTTTCCA
AGATGTCGCAGTATCTTTTAATACTTTATTTAAGTCATCAATATTTTTGAAACCAGTTGTACGTAACCAT
TCACGAGCAGCATCTTCACCTTGTTCAATGTATACTTGAACAGCACCAGACCATGTAGCACGGCCACAAG
ATACCCCGTTGAATTTAGCACCAGCTTCGTGAGCAAATTTTAAAGTTTCTTGGAATAATTCCGCAGAAAC
ACCAGCACTTAAGTAAATGTATGGTAAATGAGTTGCTGCATCTTGATCTTTAAAGTGTTGTGCCGCTTCC
TCTTTTGTATAAACCACTTCACCTTCAGCAAAGCCTTCTACATATTTCATGTTTACTGGTACTTCAACTT
TCAATACATCAACGTTAAAGCGTGGTTCTGAGAATAATTTCATTGCTTCGTTAACCTTTCTAGGCTTAAC
TTTTGCGAATTCAACACTACCGTTATCAGGAATGTTGTCATCGTATGTTAATACCTCTAAAAAGAATGGA
ATATCTTCTGCAACACATTCTGAACCGATTCTTTCAATGTATGCTTTCTTTTGAATGTTAATTTCTTCAG
CATCATCAACATCATAGTAAAGTAAGAATTTAACAGCATTTGCGCCTTGTTCTTTTAAACGTTTTGCAGA
CCACTCTACTAAACAGTCAGGTAAACGACCTTTAGCGTTTACGTCATATCCAGTTTTTTCATAAGCAAGT
AATAATCCACAATCTTTGTTACGTGCATCTGAAGCTGGTAAACCATACTCAGGATCTAATAAAATGAAGA
TGCATATGGGGTTAATCCT
