[The description below was written by a language model from this plasmid's Addgene catalogue record.]
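Description:
LacD_L275S_pET21a is a bacterial expression plasmid built on the pET21a backbone (recorded as about 5 kb without insert) for producing a mutant form of tagatose 1,6-diphosphate aldolase (LacD) from Staphylococcus aureus strain COL. It is selected with ampicillin, is listed as low copy, and is propagated in a cloning strain such as DH5alpha. No feature table accompanies the record, so the origin of replication and other backbone elements are not itemised. pET21a-type vectors generally carry a pBR322-derived origin, a beta-lactamase marker, and a T7 promoter/lac operator expression cassette with a lacI gene. This is consistent with the T7 primer being listed for sequencing.

The 978 bp insert was cloned between the NdeI and XhoI sites, both of which were preserved. This places the start codon at the NdeI site and joins the coding sequence in frame to the C-terminal His tag supplied by the backbone. The encoded protein carries the single substitution L275S. In the pET system, transcription depends on T7 RNA polymerase, so expression normally requires a host that supplies this polymerase under inducible control, and the His tag allows purification by immobilised metal affinity chromatography. The associated publication concerns crystal structures of S. aureus LacD and Streptococcus pyogenes LacD.1 and their substrate specificity. The plasmid was therefore presumably used to make recombinant mutant enzyme for structural or biochemical comparison with the wild type, although the record does not state the specific rationale for the L275S change.
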