Addgene plasmid #29787: LacD_L275S_pET21a
Depositing lab: SeWon Suh. Depositing organization: Seoul National University. Publication: Crystal structures of LacD from Staphylococcus aureus and LacD.1 from Streptococcus pyogenes: insights into substrate specificity and virulence gene regulation. Lee SJ, Kim HS, Kim do J, Yoon HJ, Kim KH, Yoon JY, Suh SW. FEBS Lett. 2011 Jan 21. 585(2):307-12. 10.1016/j.febslet.2010.12.038 PubMed 21192932.
Backbone
  Vector backbone: pET21a
  Backbone size w/o insert (bp): 5000
  Vector type: Bacterial Expression
Growth in bacteria
  Bacterial resistance: Ampicillin, 100 μg/mL
  Growth temperature: 37°C
  Growth strain: DH5alpha
  Copy number: Low Copy
Gene/Insert
  Gene/Insert name: Tagatose 1,6-diphosphate aldolase (alt name: LacD)
  Species: S. aureus (strain COL)
  Insert size (bp): 978
  Mutation: L275S
  Tag / fusion protein: His (C terminal on backbone)
  Cloning method: Restriction Enzyme; 5′ cloning site NdeI (not destroyed); 3′ cloning site XhoI (not destroyed)
  Sequencing primers: 5′ T7
Terms and licenses: Academic/Nonprofit Terms; Industry Terms: Not Available to Industry
How to cite: LacD_L275S_pET21a was a gift from SeWon Suh (Addgene plasmid # 29787 ; http://n2t.net/addgene:29787 ; RRID:Addgene_29787)
